Addgene plasmid #171501: pPB-hCMV1-T-V5-GR-2A-H2BmCherry-pA
Purpose: Overexpression of T(Brachyury)-GR
Depositing lab: Hans Schöler. Depositing organization: Max Planck Institute for Molecular Biomedicine. Publication: Residual pluripotency is required for inductive germ cell segregation. Aramaki S, Kagiwada S, Wu G, Obridge D, Adachi K, Kutejova E, Lickert H, Hubner K, Scholer HR. EMBO Rep. 2021 Aug 4;22(8):e52553. doi: 10.15252/embr.202152553. Epub 2021 Jun 22. PubMed 34156139.
Backbone
  Vector backbone: pPB-hCMV1
  Vector type: Mammalian Expression
Growth in bacteria
  Bacterial resistance: Ampicillin, 100 μg/mL
  Growth temperature: 37°C
  Growth strain: DH5alpha
  Copy number: High Copy
Gene/Insert
  Gene/Insert name: T (alt name: Brachyury)
  Species: M. musculus (mouse)
  Cloning method: Restriction Enzyme; 5′ cloning site Unknown (unknown if destroyed)
Terms and licenses: Academic/Nonprofit Terms; Industry Terms: Not Available to Industry
How to cite: pPB-hCMV1-T-V5-GR-2A-H2BmCherry-pA was a gift from Hans Schöler (Addgene plasmid # 171501 ; http://n2t.net/addgene:171501 ; RRID:Addgene_171501)
