[The description below was written by a language model from this plasmid's Addgene catalogue record and pLannotate feature annotations shown in this document.]
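Description:
pPB-hCMV1-T-V5-GR-2A-H2BmCherry-pA is a mammalian expression plasmid built on the pPB-hCMV1 backbone for overexpression of a hormone-regulatable form of mouse T (Brachyury, Tbxt). It is propagated in E. coli as a high-copy plasmid through a ColE1/pUC-type origin with ampicillin selection (AmpR under its own bla promoter). It also carries an f1 origin, along with pBluescript-like remnants such as lacZα and lac promoter/operator fragments and T7 and T3 promoters. The "PB" prefix suggests a piggyBac transposon vector for genomic integration, but the feature table does not annotate transposon terminal repeats, so this cannot be confirmed from the record. No mammalian drug-selection marker is annotated.

The expression cassette is driven by a tetracycline response element (seven tetO copies) joined to a minimal CMV promoter, so transcription should depend on a tetracycline-controlled transactivator supplied from elsewhere. The record does not say which one. A rabbit β-globin intron follows the promoter, then the full Tbxt coding sequence. Next comes a short tag region corresponding to the V5 epitope named in the plasmid title, and then a fragment of the human glucocorticoid receptor (NR3C1). Such GR fusions typically use the ligand-binding domain to hold the fused transcription factor inactive until a glucocorticoid such as dexamethasone is added. According to the construct name, a 2A peptide links this fusion to human histone H2B fused to mCherry, which would give a nuclear red fluorescent marker of expressing cells. The 2A itself is not annotated. A bGH polyadenylation signal terminates the transcript. The construct therefore allows two layers of control over Brachyury activity, with transcription set by the Tet system and protein function by hormone.
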