Features (pLannotate 1.2.2; 27 found; start..end, strand, type, name):
     30..458     -  rep_origin     f1 ori (sequence partly withheld): f1 bacteriophage origin of replication; arrow indicates direction of (+) strand synthesis
    463..620     -  CDS            lacZα (fragment): LacZα fragment of β-galactosidase; lacZ fragment
    623..641     +  promoter       T7 promoter: promoter for bacteriophage T7 RNA polymerase
    963..1034    +  polyA_signal   PGK poly(A) signal (fragment): mouse phosphoglycerate kinase 1 polyadenylation signal
   1075..1345    +  protein_bind   tetracycline response element: contains seven copies of the tetracycline operator tetO tetracycline repressor TetR
   1356..1373    +  misc_feature   MCS (fragment): pUC18/19 multiple cloning site
   1378..1416    +  promoter       minimal CMV promoter: human cytomegalovirus (CMV) immediate early promoter
   1539..2111    +  intron         β-globin intron: intron from rabbit β-globin gene
   2181..3488    +  CDS            Tbxt: TBXT_MOUSE - Also known as T From Mus musculus (Mouse).
   3492..3517    +  misc_feature   12Pktag (fragment)
   3594..4388    +  CDS            NR3C1 (fragment): GCR_HUMAN - Also known as GRL. Experimental evidence at protein level: Swiss-Prot protein existence level 1. [Isoform Alpha-D3]: Has lowest transcriptional activation activity of all isoforms created by alternative initiation (PubMed:15866175, PubMed:23820903). Has transcriptional repression activity (PubMed:23303127). From Homo sapiens (Human).
   4452..4829    +  CDS            H2BC11 (sequence withheld): H2B1J_HUMAN - Also known as H2BFR Experimental evidence at protein level: Swiss-Prot protein existence level 1. Has broad antibacterial activity. May contribute to the formation of the functional antimicrobial barrier of the colonic epithelium, and to the bactericidal activity of amniotic fluid. From Homo sapiens (Human).
   4848..5555    +  CDS            mCherry: mCherry is a basic (constitutively fluorescent) red fluorescent protein published in 2004, derived from Discosoma sp.. It is reported to be a very rapidly-maturing monomer with low acid sensitivity.
   5618..5842    +  polyA_signal   bGH poly(A) signal: bovine growth hormone polyadenylation signal
   5846..5862    +  promoter       SV40 promoter (fragment): SV40 enhancer and early promoter
   5913..5929    -  protein_bind   lac operator: The lac repressor binds to the lac operator to inhibit transcription in E. coli. This inhibition can be relieved by adding lactose or isopropyl-β-D-thiogalactopyranoside (IPTG). lac repressor encoded by lacI
   5937..5967    -  promoter       lac promoter: promoter for the E. coli lac operon
   5982..6003    -  protein_bind   CAP binding site: CAP binding activates transcription in the presence of cAMP. E. coli catabolite activator protein
   6016..6055    -  CDS            lacI (fragment): lac repressor; lacI; The lac repressor binds to the lac operator to inhibit transcription in E. coli. This inhibition can be relieved by adding lactose or isopropyl-β-D-thiogalactopyranoside (IPTG).
   6316..6334    -  promoter       T3 promoter: promoter for bacteriophage T3 RNA polymerase
   6379..6395    -  protein_bind   lac operator: The lac repressor binds to the lac operator to inhibit transcription in E. coli. This inhibition can be relieved by adding lactose or isopropyl-β-D-thiogalactopyranoside (IPTG). lac repressor encoded by lacI
   6403..6433    -  promoter       lac promoter: promoter for the E. coli lac operon
   6448..6469    -  protein_bind   CAP binding site: CAP binding activates transcription in the presence of cAMP. E. coli catabolite activator protein
   6482..6574    -  CDS            lacI (fragment): lac repressor; lacI; The lac repressor binds to the lac operator to inhibit transcription in E. coli. This inhibition can be relieved by adding lactose or isopropyl-β-D-thiogalactopyranoside (IPTG).
   6757..7345    -  rep_origin     ori: high-copy-number ColE1/pMB1/pBR322/pUC origin of replication
   7516..8376    -  CDS            AmpR: β-lactamase; bla; confers resistance to ampicillin, carbenicillin, and related antibiotics
   8377..8481    -  promoter       AmpR promoter: bla
>Addgene plasmid #171501 | pPB-hCMV1-T-V5-GR-2A-H2BmCherry-pA | addgene full sequence | sequence record 337832 | Addgene NGS Result
CTAAATTGTAAGCGTTAATATTTTGTTAAAATTCGCGTTAAATTTTTGTTAAATCAGCTCATTTTTTAAC
CAATAGGCCGAAATCGGCAAAATCCCTTATAAATCAAAAGAATAGACCGAGATAGGGT
[37 nt withheld, positions 129-165]
AAAGAACGTGGACTCCAACGTCAAAGG
[49 nt withheld, positions 193-241]
T
[91 nt withheld, positions 243-333]
G
[124 nt withheld, positions 335-458]
CCCATTCGCCATTCAGGCTGCGCAACTGTTGGGAAGGGCGATCGGTGCGGGCCTCTTCGCTATTACGCCA
GCTGGCGAAAGGGGGATGTGCTGCAAGGCGATTAAGTTGGGTAACGCCAGGGTTTTCCCAGTCACGACGT
TGTAAAACGACGGCCAGTGAATTGTAATACGACTCACTATAGGGCGAATTGGGTACCTTAACCCTAGAAA
GATAGTCTGCGTAAAATTGACGCATGCATTCTTGAAATATTGCTCTCTCTTTCTAAATAGCGCGAATCCG
TCGCTGTGCATTTAGGACATCTCAGTCGCCGCTTGGAGCTCCCGTGAGGCGTGCTTGTCAATGAGGTAAG
TGTCACTGATTTTGAACTATAACGACCGCGTGAGTCAAAATGACGCATGATTATCTTTTACGTGACTTTT
AAGATTTAACTCATACGATAATTATATTGTTATTTCATGTTCTACTTACGTGATAACTTATTATATATAT
ATTTTCTTGTTATAGATATCATAATTTAAACAAGCAAAACCAAATTAAGGGCCAGCTCATTCCTCCCACT
CATGATCTATAGATCTGGATCCGTCGACAACGGCAAGCTTACATCGAGTTTACCACTCCCTATCAGTGAT
AGAGAAAAGTGAAAGTCGAGTTTACCACTCCCTATCAGTGATAGAGAAAAGTGAAAGTCGAGTTTACCAC
TCCCTATCAGTGATAGAGAAAAGTGAAAGTCGAGTTTACCACTCCCTATCAGTGATAGAGAAAAGTGAAA
GTCGAGTTTACCACTCCCTATCAGTGATAGAGAAAAGTGAAAGTCGAGTTTACCACTCCCTATCAGTGAT
AGAGAAAAGTGAAAGTCGAGTTTACCACTCCCTATCAGTGATAGAGAAAAGTGAAAGTCGAGCTCGGTAC
CCGGGTCGAGGTAGGCGTGTACGGTGGGAGGCCTATATAAGCAGAGCTCGTTTAGTGAACCGTCAGATCG
CCTGGAGACGCCATCCACGCTGTTTTGACCTCCATAGAAGACACCGGGACCGATCCAGCCTCCGCGGGAC
TCAGACACCCGGGATCCTGAGAACTTCAGGGTGAGTTTGGGGACCCTTGATTGTTCTTTCTTTTTCGCTA
TTGTAAAATTCATGTTATATGGAGGGGGCAAAGTTTTCAGGGTGTTGTTTAGAATGGGAAGATGTCCCTT
GTATCACCATGGACCCTCATGATAATTTTGTTTCTTTCACTTTCTACTCTGTTGACAACCATTGTCTCCT
CTTATTTTCTTTTCATTTTCTGTAACTTTTTCGTTAAACTTTAGCTTGCATTTGTAACGAATTTTTAAAT
TCACTTTTGTTTATTTGTCAGATTGTAAGTACTTTCTCTAATCACTTTTTTTTCAAGGCAATCAGGGTAT
ATTATATTGTACTTCAGCACAGTTTTAGAGAACAATTGTTATAATTAAATGATAAGGTAGAATATTTCTG
CATATAAATTCTGGCTGGCGTGGAAATATTCTTATTGGTAGAAACAACTACACCCTGGTCATCATCCTGC
CTTTCTCTTTATGGTTACAATGATATACACTGTTTGAGATGAGGATAAAATACTCTGAGTCCAAACCGGG
CCCCTCTGCTAACCATGTTCATGCCTTCTTCTCTTTCCTACAGCTCCTGGGCAACGTGCTGGTTGTTGTG
CTGTCTCATCATTTTGGCAAAGAATTCCTCGAGGCCGCCGCCATGAGCTCGCCGGGCACAGAGAGCGCAG
GGAAGAGCCTGCAGTACCGAGTGGACCACCTGCTCAGCGCCGTGGAGAGCGAGCTGCAGGCGGGCAGCGA
GAAGGGAGACCCCACCGAACGCGAACTGCGAGTGGGCCTGGAGGAGAGCGAGCTGTGGCTGCGCTTCAAG
GAGCTAACTAACGAGATGATTGTGACCAAGAACGGCAGGAGGATGTTCCCGGTGCTGAAGGTAAATGTGT
CAGGCCTGGACCCCAATGCCATGTACTCTTTCTTGCTGGACTTCGTGACGGCTGACAACCACCGCTGGAA
ATATGTGAACGGGGAGTGGGTACCTGGGGGCAAACCAGAGCCTCAGGCGCCCAGCTGCGTCTACATCCAC
CCAGACTCGCCCAATTTTGGGGCCCACTGGATGAAGGCGCCTGTGTCTTTCAGCAAAGTCAAACTCACCA
ACAAGCTCAATGGAGGGGGACAGATCATGTTAAACTCCTTGCATAAGTATGAACCTCGGATTCACATCGT
GAGAGTTGGGGGCCCGCAACGCATGATCACCAGCCACTGCTTTCCCGAGACCCAGTTCATAGCTGTGACT
GCCTACCAGAATGAGGAGATTACAGCCCTTAAAATTAAATACAACCCATTTGCTAAAGCCTTCCTTGATG
CCAAAGAAAGAAACGACCACAAAGATGTAATGGAGGAACCGGGGGACTGCCAGCAGCCGGGGTATTCCCA
ATGGGGGTGGCTTGTTCCTGGTGCTGGCACCCTCTGCCCGCCTGCCAGCTCCCACCCTCAGTTTGGAGGC
TCGCTCTCTCTCCCCTCCACACACGGCTGTGAGAGGTACCCAGCTCTAAGGAACCACCGGTCATCGCCCT
ACCCCAGCCCCTATGCTCATCGGAACAGCTCTCCAACCTATGCGGACAATTCATCTGCTTGTCTGTCCAT
GCTGCAGTCCCATGATAACTGGTCTAGCCTCGGAGTGCCTGGCCACACCAGCATGCTGCCTGTGAGTCAT
AACGCCAGCCCACCTACTGGCTCTAGCCAGTATCCCAGTCTCTGGTCTGTGAGCAATGGTACCATCACCC
CAGGCTCCCAGACAGCTGGGGTGTCCAACGGGCTGGGAGCTCAGTTCTTTCGAGGCTCCCCTGCACATTA
CACACCACTGACGCACACGGTCTCAGCTGCCACGTCCTCGTCTTCTGGTTCTCCGATGTATGAAGGGGCT
GCTACAGTCACAGACATTTCTGACAGCCAGTATGACACGGCCCAAAGCCTCCTCATAGCCTCGTGGACAC
CTGTGTCACCCCCATCCATGGGCAAGCCCATCCCTAACCCTCTGCTGGGCCTGGACAGCACCACTAGTGC
CTCTGGTGGCGGTGGCTCGGGCGGAGGTGGGTCGGGTGGCGGCGGATCACTCATGGAAAATCCTGGTAAC
AAAACAATAGTTCCTGCAACGTTACCACAACTCACCCCTACCCTGGTGTCACTGTTGGAGGTTATTGAAC
CTGAAGTGTTATATGCAGGATATGATAGCTCTGTTCCAGACTCAACTTGGAGGATCATGACTACGCTCAA
CATGTTAGGAGGGCGGCAAGTGATTGCAGCAGTGAAATGGGCAAAGGCAATACCAGGTTTCAGGAACTTA
CACCTGGATGACCAAATGACCCTACTGCAGTACTCCTGGATGTTTCTTATGGCATTTGCTCTGGGGTGGA
GATCATATAGACAATCAAGTGCAAACCTGCTGTGTTTTGCTCCTGATCTGATTATTAATGAGCAGAGAAT
GACTCTACCCTGCATGTACGACCAATGTAAACACATGCTGTATGTTTCCTCTGAGTTACACAGGCTTCAG
GTATCTTATGAAGAGTATCTCTGTATGAAAACCTTACTGCTTCTCTCTTCAGTTCCTAAGGACGGTCTGA
AGAGCCAAGAGCTATTTGATGAAATTAGAATGACCTACATCAAAGAGCTAGGAAAAGCCATTGTCAAGAG
GGAAGGAAACTCCAGCCAGAACTGGCAGCGGTTTTATCAACTGACAAAACTCTTGGATTCTATGCATGAA
GTGGTTGAAAATCTCCTTAACTATTGCTTCCAAACATTTTTGGATAAGACCATGTCCATCGAGTTCCCCG
AGATGTTAGCTGAAATCATCACCAATCAGATACCAAAATATTCAAATGGAAATATCAAAAAACTTCTGTT
TCATCAAAAGGCTAGCGCCACCAACTTCTCCCTGCTGAAGCAGGCCGGCGACGTGGAGGAGAACCCCGGC
CCC
[378 nt withheld, positions 4452-4829]
CTTGAGACCAGTGCCACCATGGTGAGCAAGGGCGAGGAGGATAACATGGCCATCATCAAGGAGTTCATGC
GCTTCAAGGTGCACATGGAGGGCTCCGTGAACGGCCACGAGTTCGAGATCGAGGGCGAGGGCGAGGGCCG
CCCCTACGAGGGCACCCAGACCGCCAAGCTGAAGGTGACCAAGGGTGGCCCCCTGCCCTTCGCCTGGGAC
ATCCTGTCCCCTCAGTTCATGTACGGCTCCAAGGCCTACGTGAAGCACCCCGCCGACATCCCCGACTACT
TGAAGCTGTCCTTCCCCGAGGGCTTCAAGTGGGAGCGCGTGATGAACTTCGAGGACGGCGGCGTGGTGAC
CGTGACCCAGGACTCCTCCCTGCAGGACGGCGAGTTCATCTACAAGGTGAAGCTGCGCGGCACCAACTTC
CCCTCCGACGGCCCCGTAATGCAGAAGAAGACCATGGGCTGGGAGGCCTCCTCCGAGCGGATGTACCCCG
AGGACGGCGCCCTGAAGGGCGAGATCAAGCAGAGGCTGAAGCTGAAGGACGGCGGCCACTACGACGCTGA
GGTCAAGACCACCTACAAGGCCAAGAAGCCCGTGCAGCTGCCCGGCGCCTACAACGTCAACATCAAGTTG
GACATCACCTCCCACAACGAGGACTACACCATCGTGGAACAGTACGAACGCGCCGAGGGCCGCCACTCCA
CCGGCGGCATGGACGAGCTGTACAAGTGAACTAGCTTGGCCGCTCGATAAGCTTGATCGATGATCTAGAG
CTCGCTGATCAGCCTCGACTGTGCCTTCTAGTTGCCAGCCATCTGTTGTTTGCCCCTCCCCCGTGCCTTC
CTTGACCCTGGAAGGTGCCACTCCCACTGTCCTTTCCTAATAAAATGAGGAAATTGCATCGCATTGTCTG
AGTAGGTGTCATTCTATTCTGGGGGGTGGGGTGGGGCAGGACAGCAAGGGGGAGGATTGGGAAGACAATA
GCAGGCATGCTGGGGATGCGGTGGGCTCTATGGCTTCTGAGGCGGAAAGAACCTGCAGCCCAAGCTTGGC
GTAATCATGGTCATAGCTGTTTCCTGTGTGAAATTGTTATCCGCTCACAATTCCACACAACATACGAGCC
GGAAGCATAAAGTGTAAAGCCTGGGGTGCCTAATGAGTGAGCTAACTCACATTAATTGCGTTGCGCTCAC
TGCCCGCTTTCCAGTCGGGAAACCTGTCGTGCCAGCGGATCCTTTGTTACTTTATAGAAGAAATTTTGAG
TTTTTGTTTTTTTTTAATAAATAAATAAACATAAATAAATTGTTTGTTGAATTTATTATTAGTATGTAAG
TGTAAATATAATAAAACTTAATATCTATTCAAATTAATAAATAAACCTCGATATACAGACCGATAAAACA
CATGCGTCAATTTTACGCATGATTATCTTTAACGTACGTCACAATATGATTATCTTTCTAGGGTTAAAGA
GCTCCAGCTTTTGTTCCCTTTAGTGAGGGTTAATTTCGAGCTTGGCGTAATCATGGTCATAGCTGTTTCC
TGTGTGAAATTGTTATCCGCTCACAATTCCACACAACATACGAGCCGGAAGCATAAAGTGTAAAGCCTGG
GGTGCCTAATGAGTGAGCTAACTCACATTAATTGCGTTGCGCTCACTGCCCGCTTTCCAGTCGGGAAACC
TGTCGTGCCAGCTGCATTAATGAATCGGCCAACGCGCGGGGAGAGGCGGTTTGCGTATTGGGCGCTCTTC
CGCTTCCTCGCTCACTGACTCGCTGCGCTCGGTCGTTCGGCTGCGGCGAGCGGTATCAGCTCACTCAAAG
GCGGTAATACGGTTATCCACAGAATCAGGGGATAACGCAGGAAAGAACATGTGAGCAAAAGGCCAGCAAA
AGGCCAGGAACCGTAAAAAGGCCGCGTTGCTGGCGTTTTTCCATAGGCTCCGCCCCCCTGACGAGCATCA
CAAAAATCGACGCTCAAGTCAGAGGTGGCGAAACCCGACAGGACTATAAAGATACCAGGCGTTTCCCCCT
GGAAGCTCCCTCGTGCGCTCTCCTGTTCCGACCCTGCCGCTTACCGGATACCTGTCCGCCTTTCTCCCTT
CGGGAAGCGTGGCGCTTTCTCATAGCTCACGCTGTAGGTATCTCAGTTCGGTGTAGGTCGTTCGCTCCAA
GCTGGGCTGTGTGCACGAACCCCCCGTTCAGCCCGACCGCTGCGCCTTATCCGGTAACTATCGTCTTGAG
TCCAACCCGGTAAGACACGACTTATCGCCACTGGCAGCAGCCACTGGTAACAGGATTAGCAGAGCGAGGT
ATGTAGGCGGTGCTACAGAGTTCTTGAAGTGGTGGCCTAACTACGGCTACACTAGAAGAACAGTATTTGG
TATCTGCGCTCTGCTGAAGCCAGTTACCTTCGGAAAAAGAGTTGGTAGCTCTTGATCCGGCAAACAAACC
ACCGCTGGTAGCGGTGGTTTTTTTGTTTGCAAGCAGCAGATTACGCGCAGAAAAAAAGGATCTCAAGAAG
ATCCTTTGATCTTTTCTACGGGGTCTGACGCTCAGTGGAACGAAAACTCACGTTAAGGGATTTTGGTCAT
GAGATTATCAAAAAGGATCTTCACCTAGATCCTTTTAAATTAAAAATGAAGTTTTAAATCAATCTAAAGT
ATATATGAGTAAACTTGGTCTGACAGTTACCAATGCTTAATCAGTGAGGCACCTATCTCAGCGATCTGTC
TATTTCGTTCATCCATAGTTGCCTGACTCCCCGTCGTGTAGATAACTACGATACGGGAGGGCTTACCATC
TGGCCCCAGTGCTGCAATGATACCGCGAGACCCACGCTCACCGGCTCCAGATTTATCAGCAATAAACCAG
CCAGCCGGAAGGGCCGAGCGCAGAAGTGGTCCTGCAACTTTATCCGCCTCCATCCAGTCTATTAATTGTT
GCCGGGAAGCTAGAGTAAGTAGTTCGCCAGTTAATAGTTTGCGCAACGTTGTTGCCATTGCTACAGGCAT
CGTGGTGTCACGCTCGTCGTTTGGTATGGCTTCATTCAGCTCCGGTTCCCAACGATCAAGGCGAGTTACA
TGATCCCCCATGTTGTGCAAAAAAGCGGTTAGCTCCTTCGGTCCTCCGATCGTTGTCAGAAGTAAGTTGG
CCGCAGTGTTATCACTCATGGTTATGGCAGCACTGCATAATTCTCTTACTGTCATGCCATCCGTAAGATG
CTTTTCTGTGACTGGTGAGTACTCAACCAAGTCATTCTGAGAATAGTGTATGCGGCGACCGAGTTGCTCT
TGCCCGGCGTCAATACGGGATAATACCGCGCCACATAGCAGAACTTTAAAAGTGCTCATCATTGGAAAAC
GTTCTTCGGGGCGAAAACTCTCAAGGATCTTACCGCTGTTGAGATCCAGTTCGATGTAACCCACTCGTGC
ACCCAACTGATCTTCAGCATCTTTTACTTTCACCAGCGTTTCTGGGTGAGCAAAAACGGGAAGGCAAAAT
GCCGCAAAAAAGGGAATAAGGGCGACACGGAAATGTTGAATACTCATACTCTTCCTTTTTCAATATTATT
GAAGCATTTATCAGGGTTATTGTCTCATGAGCGGATACATATTTGAATGTATTTAGAAAAATAAACAAAT
AGGGGTTCCGCGCACATTTCCCCGAAAAGTGCCAC
